>Addgene plasmid #21709 | SA-betageo | depositor full sequence | sequence record 9965 | Author sequence
CACCTG
[124 nt withheld, positions 7-130]
C
[91 nt withheld, positions 132-222]
A
[49 nt withheld, positions 224-272]
CCTTTGACGTTGGAGTCCACGTTCTTT
[37 nt withheld, positions 300-336]
ACCCTATCTCGGTCTATTCTTTTGATTTATAAGGGATTTTGCCGATTTCGGCCTATTGGTTAAAAAATGA
GCTGATTTAACAAAAATTTAACGCGAATTTTAACAAAATATTAACGCTTACAATTTCCATTCGCCATTCA
GGCTGCGCAACTGTTGGGAAGGGCGATCGGTGCGGGCCTCTTCGCTATTACGCCAGCTGGCGAAAGGGGG
ATGTGCTGCAAGGCGATTAAGTTGGGTAACGCCAGGGTTTTCCCAGTCACGACGTTGTAAAACGACGGCC
AGTGAATTGTAATACGACTCACTATAGGGCGAATTGGAGCTCCACCGCGGTGGCGGCCGCTCTAGCCTCG
AGGCTAGAACTAGTGGATCCCCCGGGCTGCAGATCTGTAGGGCGCAGTAGTCCAGGGTTTCCTTGATGAT
GTCATACTTATCCTGTCCCTTTTTTTTCCACAGCTCGCGGTTGAGGACAAACTCTTCGCGGTCTTTCCAG
TGGGGATCGACGGTATCGATAAGCTTGATGATCTGTGACATGGCGGATCCCGTCGTTTTACAACGTCGTG
ACTGGGAAAACCCTGGCGTTACCCAACTTAATCGCCTTGCAGCACATCCCCCTTTCGCCAGCTGGCGTAA
TAGCGAAGAGGCCCGCACCGATCGCCCTTCCCAACAGTTGCGCAGCCTGAATGGCGAATGGCGCTTTGCC
TGGTTTCCGGCACCAGAAGCGGTGCCGGAAAGCTGGCTGGAGTGCGATCTTCCTGAGGCCGATACTGTCG
TCGTCCCCTCAAACTGGCAGATGCACGGTTACGATGCGCCCATCTACACCAACGTAACCTATCCCATTAC
GGTCAATCCGCCGTTTGTTCCCACGGAGAATCCGACGGGTTGTTACTCGCTCACATTTAATGTTGATGAA
AGCTGGCTACAGGAAGGCCAGACGCGAATTATTTTTGATGGCGTTAACTCGGCGTTTCATCTGTGGTGCA
ACGGGCGCTGGGTCGGTTACGGCCAGGACAGTCGTTTGCCGTCTGAATTTGACCTGAGCGCATTTTTACG
CGCCGGAGAAAACCGCCTCGCGGTGATGGTGCTGCGTTGGAGTGACGGCAGTTATCTGGAAGATCAGGAT
ATGTGGCGGATGAGCGGCATTTTCCGTGACGTCTCGTTGCTGCATAAACCGACTACACAAATCAGCGATT
TCCATGTTGCCACTCGCTTTAATGATGATTTCAGCCGCGCTGTACTGGAGGCTGAAGTTCAGATGTGCGG
CGAGTTGCGTGACTACCTACGGGTAACAGTTTCTTTATGGCAGGGTGAAACGCAGGTCGCCAGCGGCACC
GCGCCTTTCGGCGGTGAAATTATCGATGAGCGTGGTGGTTATGCCGATCGCGTCACACTACGTCTGAACG
TCGAAAACCCGAAACTGTGGAGCGCCGAAATCCCGAATCTCTATCGTGCGGTGGTTGAACTGCACACCGC
CGACGGCACGCTGATTGAAGCAGAAGCCTGCGATGTCGGTTTCCGCGAGGTGCGGATTGAAAATGGTCTG
CTGCTGCTGAACGGCAAGCCGTTGCTGATTCGAGGCGTTAACCGTCACGAGCATCATCCTCTGCATGGTC
AGGTCATGGATGAGCAGACGATGGTGCAGGATATCCTGCTGATGAAGCAGAACAACTTTAACGCCGTGCG
CTGTTCGCATTATCCGAACCATCCGCTGTGGTACACGCTGTGCGACCGCTACGGCCTGTATGTGGTGGAT
GAAGCCAATATTGAAACCCACGGCATGGTGCCAATGAATCGTCTGACCGATGATCCGCGCTGGCTACCGG
CGATGAGCGAACGCGTAACGCGAATGGTGCAGCGCGATCGTAATCACCCGAGTGTGATCATCTGGTCGCT
GGGGAATGAATCAGGCCACGGCGCTAATCACGACGCGCTGTATCGCTGGATCAAATCTGTCGATCCTTCC
CGCCCGGTGCAGTATGAAGGCGGCGGAGCCGACACCACGGCCACCGATATTATTTGCCCGATGTACGCGC
GCGTGGATGAAGACCAGCCCTTCCCGGCTGTGCCGAAATGGTCCATCAAAAAATGGCTTTCGCTACCTGG
AGAGACGCGCCCGCTGATCCTTTGCGAATACGCCCACGCGATGGGTAACAGTCTTGGCGGTTTCGCTAAA
TACTGGCAGGCGTTTCGTCAGTATCCCCGTTTACAGGGCGGCTTCGTCTGGGACTGGGTGGATCAGTCGC
TGATTAAATATGATGAAAACGGCAACCCGTGGTCGGCTTACGGCGGTGATTTTGGCGATACGCCGAACGA
TCGCCAGTTCTGTATGAACGGTCTGGTCTTTGCCGACCGCACGCCGCATCCAGCGCTGACGGAAGCAAAA
CACCAGCAGCAGTTTTTCCAGTTCCGTTTATCCGGGCAAACCATCGAAGTGACCAGCGAATACCTGTTCC
GTCATAGCGATAACGAGCTCCTGCACTGGATGGTGGCGCTGGATGGTAAGCCGCTGGCAAGCGGTGAAGT
GCCTCTGGATGTCGCTCCACAAGGTAAACAGTTGATTGAACTGCCTGAACTACCGCAGCCGGAGAGCGCC
GGGCAACTCTGGCTCACAGTACGCGTAGTGCAACCGAACGCGACCGCATGGTCAGAAGCCGGGCACATCA
GCGCCTGGCAGCAGTGGCGTCTGGCGGAAAACCTCAGTGTGACGCTCCCCGCCGCGTCCCACGCCATCCC
GCATCTGACCACCAGCGAAATGGATTTTTGCATCGAGCTGGGTAATAAGCGTTGGCAATTTAACCGCCAG
TCAGGCTTTCTTTCACAGATGTGGATTGGCGATAAAAAACAACTGCTGACGCCGCTGCGCGATCAGTTCA
CCCGTGCACCGCTGGATAACGACATTGGCGTAAGTGAAGCGACCCGCATTGACCCTAACGCCTGGGTCGA
ACGCTGGAAGGCGGCGGGCCATTACCAGGCCGAAGCAGCGTTGTTGCAGTGCACGGCAGATACACTTGCT
GATGCGGTGCTGATTACGACCGCTCACGCGTGGCAGCATCAGGGGAAAACCTTATTTATCAGCCGGAAAA
CCTACCGGATTGATGGTAGTGGTCAAATGGCGATTACCGTTGATGTTGAAGTGGCGAGCGATACACCGCA
TCCGGCGCGGATTGGCCTGAACTGCCAGCTGGCGCAGGTAGCAGAGCGGGTAAACTGGCTCGGATTAGGG
CCGCAAGAAAACTATCCCGACCGCCTTACTGCCGCCTGTTTTGACCGCTGGGATCTGCCATTGTCAGACA
TGTATACCCCGTACGTCTTCCCGAGCGAAAACGGTCTGCGCTGCGGGACGCGCGAATTGAATTATGGCCC
ACACCAGTGGCGCGGCGACTTCCAGTTCAACATCAGCCGCTACAGTCAACAGCAACTGATGGAAACCAGC
CATCGCCATCTGCTGCACGCGGAAGAAGGCACATGGCTGAATATCGACGGTTTCCATATGGGGATTGGTG
GCGACGACTCCTGGAGCCCGTCAGTATCGGCGGAATTCCAGCTGAGCGCCGGTCGCTACCATTACCAGTT
GGTCTGGTGTCAGGGGATCCCCCGGGCTGCAGCCAATATGGGATCGGCCATTGAACAAGATGGATTGCAC
GCAGGTTCTCCGGCCGCTTGGGTGGAGAGGCTATTCGGCTATGACTGGGCACAACAGACAATCGGCTGCT
CTGATGCCGCCGTGTTCCGGCTGTCAGCGCAGGGGCGCCCGGTTCTTTTTGTCAAGACCGACCTGTCCGG
TGCCCTGAATGAACTGCAGGACGAGGCAGCGCGGCTATCGTGGCTGGCCACGACGGGCGTTCCTTGCGCA
GCTGTGCTCGACGTTGTCACTGAAGCGGGAAGGGACTGGCTGCTATTGGGCGAAGTGCCGGGGCAGGATC
TCCTGTCATCTCACCTTGCTCCTGCCGAGAAAGTATCCATCATGGCTGATGCAATGCGGCGGCTGCATAC
GCTTGATCCGGCTACCTGCCCATTCGACCACCAAGCGAAACATCGCATCGAGCGAGCACGTACTCGGATG
GAAGCCGGTCTTGTCGATCAGGATGATCTGGACGAAGAGCATCAGGGGCTCGCGCCAGCCGAACTGTTCG
CCAGGCTCAAGGCGCGCATGCCCGACGGCGATGATCTCGTCGTGACCCATGGCGATGCCTGCTTGCCGAA
TATCATGGTGGAAAATGGCCGCTTTTCTGGATTCATCGACTGTGGCCGGCTGGGTGTGGCGGACCGCTAT
CAGGACATAGCGTTGGCTACCCGTGATATTGCTGAAGAGCTTGGCGGCGAATGGGCTGACCGCTTCCTCG
TGCTTTACGGTATCGCCGCTCCCGATTCGCAGCGCATCGCCTTCTATCGCCTTCTTGACGAGTTCTTCTG
AGGGGATCAATTCTCTAGAGCTCGCTGATCAGCCTCGACTGTGCCTTCTAGTTGCCAGCCATCTGTTGTT
TGCCCCTCCCCCGTGCCTTCCTTGACCCTGGAAGGTGCCACTCCCACTGTCCTTTCCTAATAAAATGAGG
AAATTGCATCGCATTGTCTGAGTAGGTGTCATTCTATTCTGGGGGGTGGGGTGGGGCAGGACAGCAAGGG
GGAGGATTGGGAAGACAATAGCAGGCATGCTGGGGATGCGGTGGGCTCTATGGCTTCTGAGACGGAAAGA
ACCAGCTGGGGCTCGATCCTCTAGAGTCGACCTCGAGGGGGGGCCCGGTACCCAGCTTTTGTTCCCTTTA
GTGAGGGTTAATTTCGAGCTTGGCGTAATCATGGTCATAGCTGTTTCCTGTGTGAAATTGTTATCCGCTC
ACAATTCCACACAACATACGAGCCGGAAGCATAAAGTGTAAAGCCTGGGGTGCCTAATGAGTGAGCTAAC
TCACATTAATTGCGTTGCGCTCACTGCCCGCTTTCCAGTCGGGAAACCTGTCGTGCCAGCTGCATTAATG
AATCGGCCAACGCGCGGGGAGAGGCGGTTTGCGTATTGGGCGCTCTTCCGCTTCCTCGCTCACTGACTCG
CTGCGCTCGGTCGTTCGGCTGCGGCGAGCGGTATCAGCTCACTCAAAGGCGGTAATACGGTTATCCACAG
AATCAGGGGATAACGCAGGAAAGAACATGTGAGCAAAAGGCCAGCAAAAGGCCAGGAACCGTAAAAAGGC
CGCGTTGCTGGCGTTTTTCCATAGGCTCCGCCCCCCTGACGAGCATCACAAAAATCGACGCTCAAGTCAG
AGGTGGCGAAACCCGACAGGACTATAAAGATACCAGGCGTTTCCCCCTGGAAGCTCCCTCGTGCGCTCTC
CTGTTCCGACCCTGCCGCTTACCGGATACCTGTCCGCCTTTCTCCCTTCGGGAAGCGTGGCGCTTTCTCA
TAGCTCACGCTGTAGGTATCTCAGTTCGGTGTAGGTCGTTCGCTCCAAGCTGGGCTGTGTGCACGAACCC
CCCGTTCAGCCCGACCGCTGCGCCTTATCCGGTAACTATCGTCTTGAGTCCAACCCGGTAAGACACGACT
TATCGCCACTGGCAGCAGCCACTGGTAACAGGATTAGCAGAGCGAGGTATGTAGGCGGTGCTACAGAGTT
CTTGAAGTGGTGGCCTAACTACGGCTACACTAGAAGGACAGTATTTGGTATCTGCGCTCTGCTGAAGCCA
GTTACCTTCGGAAAAAGAGTTGGTAGCTCTTGATCCGGCAAACAAACCACCGCTGGTAGCGGTGGTTTTT
TTGTTTGCAAGCAGCAGATTACGCGCAGAAAAAAAGGATCTCAAGAAGATCCTTTGATCTTTTCTACGGG
GTCTGACGCTCAGTGGAACGAAAACTCACGTTAAGGGATTTTGGTCATGAGATTATCAAAAAGGATCTTC
ACCTAGATCCTTTTAAATTAAAAATGAAGTTTTAAATCAATCTAAAGTATATATGAGTAAACTTGGTCTG
ACAGTTACCAATGCTTAATCAGTGAGGCACCTATCTCAGCGATCTGTCTATTTCGTTCATCCATAGTTGC
CTGACTCCCCGTCGTGTAGATAACTACGATACGGGAGGGCTTACCATCTGGCCCCAGTGCTGCAATGATA
CCGCGAGACCCACGCTCACCGGCTCCAGATTTATCAGCAATAAACCAGCCAGCCGGAAGGGCCGAGCGCA
GAAGTGGTCCTGCAACTTTATCCGCCTCCATCCAGTCTATTAATTGTTGCCGGGAAGCTAGAGTAAGTAG
TTCGCCAGTTAATAGTTTGCGCAACGTTGTTGCCATTGCTACAGGCATCGTGGTGTCACGCTCGTCGTTT
GGTATGGCTTCATTCAGCTCCGGTTCCCAACGATCAAGGCGAGTTACATGATCCCCCATGTTGTGCAAAA
AAGCGGTTAGCTCCTTCGGTCCTCCGATCGTTGTCAGAAGTAAGTTGGCCGCAGTGTTATCACTCATGGT
TATGGCAGCACTGCATAATTCTCTTACTGTCATGCCATCCGTAAGATGCTTTTCTGTGACTGGTGAGTAC
TCAACCAAGTCATTCTGAGAATAGTGTATGCGGCGACCGAGTTGCTCTTGCCCGGCGTCAATACGGGATA
ATACCGCGCCACATAGCAGAACTTTAAAAGTGCTCATCATTGGAAAACGTTCTTCGGGGCGAAAACTCTC
AAGGATCTTACCGCTGTTGAGATCCAGTTCGATGTAACCCACTCGTGCACCCAACTGATCTTCAGCATCT
TTTACTTTCACCAGCGTTTCTGGGTGAGCAAAAACAGGAAGGCAAAATGCCGCAAAAAAGGGAATAAGGG
CGACACGGAAATGTTGAATACTCATACTCTTCCTTTTTCAATATTATTGAAGCATTTATCAGGGTTATTG
TCTCATGAGCGGATACATATTTGAATGTATTTAGAAAAATAAACAAATAGGGGTTCCGCGCACATTTCCC
CGAAAAGTGC
Features (pLannotate 1.2.2; 21 found; start..end, strand, type, name):
      7..435     +  rep_origin     f1 ori (sequence partly withheld): f1 bacteriophage origin of replication; arrow indicates direction of (+) strand synthesis
    466..623     -  CDS            lacZα (fragment): LacZα fragment of β-galactosidase; lacZ fragment
    626..644     +  promoter       T7 promoter: promoter for bacteriophage T7 RNA polymerase
    653..681     +  misc_feature   MCS (fragment): pBluescript multiple cloning site
    690..718     +  misc_feature   MCS (fragment): pBluescript multiple cloning site
    724..827     +  misc_feature   Ad SA: adenovirus major late transcript splice acceptor (Friedrich and Soriano, 1991)
    833..855     -  misc_feature   MCS (fragment): pBluescript multiple cloning site
    878..3918    +  CDS            lacZ (fragment): β-galactosidase; lacZ
   3921..3938    +  misc_feature   MCS (fragment): pBluescript multiple cloning site
   3944..4747    +  CDS            NeoR/KanR: aminoglycoside phosphotransferase from Tn5; aph(3')-II (or nptII); confers resistance to neomycin, kanamycin, and G418 (Geneticin®)
   4785..5009    +  polyA_signal   bGH poly(A) signal: bovine growth hormone polyadenylation signal
   5013..5034    +  promoter       SV40 promoter (fragment): SV40 enhancer and early promoter
   5052..5078    +  misc_feature   MCS (fragment): pBluescript multiple cloning site
   5091..5109    -  promoter       T3 promoter: promoter for bacteriophage T3 RNA polymerase
   5154..5170    -  protein_bind   lac operator: The lac repressor binds to the lac operator to inhibit transcription in E. coli. This inhibition can be relieved by adding lactose or isopropyl-β-D-thiogalactopyranoside (IPTG). lac repressor encoded by lacI
   5178..5208    -  promoter       lac promoter: promoter for the E. coli lac operon
   5223..5244    -  protein_bind   CAP binding site: CAP binding activates transcription in the presence of cAMP. E. coli catabolite activator protein
   5257..5349    -  CDS            lacI (fragment): lac repressor; lacI; The lac repressor binds to the lac operator to inhibit transcription in E. coli. This inhibition can be relieved by adding lactose or isopropyl-β-D-thiogalactopyranoside (IPTG).
   5532..6120    -  rep_origin     ori: high-copy-number ColE1/pMB1/pBR322/pUC origin of replication
   6291..7151    -  CDS            AmpR: β-lactamase; bla; confers resistance to ampicillin, carbenicillin, and related antibiotics
   7152..7256    -  promoter       AmpR promoter: bla
