[The description below was written by a language model from this plasmid's Addgene catalogue record and pLannotate feature annotations shown in this document.]
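Description:
SA-betageo (pSAbgeo) is a mouse gene-trap plasmid built in the pBluescript KS(-) backbone, with a full depositor sequence of about 7.3 kb. It is propagated in E. coli as a high-copy plasmid through the pUC-type ColE1 origin and selected with ampicillin via the β-lactamase gene and its own promoter. The backbone also retains the f1 phage origin, the disrupted lacZα/lac promoter region, and flanking T7 and T3 promoters around the polylinker remnants that bracket the insert.

The payload is a promoterless trapping cassette. It begins with the adenovirus major late transcript splice acceptor (SA), followed by βgeo, a bifunctional fusion annotated here as a lacZ coding region joined through a short linker of polylinker sequence to the Tn5 neomycin phosphotransferase (NeoR/KanR) coding region, and it ends with the bovine growth hormone polyadenylation signal. Because no mammalian promoter drives the cassette (only a very short SV40 promoter fragment is annotated, downstream of the poly(A) signal), expression depends on integration into a transcribed gene: the splice acceptor captures the upstream endogenous exon, the host transcript is spliced onto βgeo, and the poly(A) signal terminates it. Cells with productive insertions become G418-resistant and also express β-galactosidase, so a single fusion protein provides selection, reports the trapped gene's expression pattern, and typically disrupts that gene.

The associated publication describes promoter-trap screens in embryonic stem cells to identify and mutate developmental genes in mice. The depositor also recommends this plasmid as a source of the splice acceptor element when building ROSA26 targeting constructs, alongside the companion ROSA26 plasmids.
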