Addgene plasmid #21709: SA-betageo
Depositing lab: Philippe Soriano. Depositing organization: Baylor College of Medicine. Publication: Promoter traps in embryonic stem cells: a genetic screen to identify and mutate developmental genes in mice. Friedrich G, Soriano P. Genes Dev. 1991 Sep . 5(9):1513-23. 10.1101/gad.5.9.1513 PubMed 1653172.
Backbone
  Vector backbone: pBluescript KS (-)
  Backbone manufacturer: Stratagene
  Backbone size w/o insert (bp): 3000
  Vector type: Mouse gene trapping
  Selectable markers: Neomycin (select with G418)
Growth in bacteria
  Bacterial resistance: Ampicillin, 100 μg/mL
  Growth temperature: 37°C
  Growth strain: DH5alpha
  Copy number: High Copy
Gene/Insert
  Gene/Insert name: SAbgeo (alt name: bifunctional lacZ/neomycin phosphotransferase gene)
  Species: bgeo fusion protein
  Cloning method: Restriction Enzyme
  Sequencing primers: 5′ T7; 3′ BGH-rev
Terms and licenses: Academic/Nonprofit Terms; Industry Terms: Not Available to Industry
Depositor comments: pSAbgeo, gene trap vector, use this as a source of SA for targeting ROSA26. For more information visit - http://research.mssm.edu/soriano/lab We recommend you order this plasmid along with pROSA26-1, pROSA26-5' as a "ROSA26 targeting kit".
How to cite: SA-betageo was a gift from Philippe Soriano (Addgene plasmid # 21709 ; http://n2t.net/addgene:21709 ; RRID:Addgene_21709)
