>Addgene plasmid #21709 | SA-betageo | addgene partial sequence | sequence record 27479 | 21709 with Neo-R
ACCTGCGTGCATCCATCTTGTTCAATGGCCGATCCCATATTGGCTGCAGCCCGGGGGATCCCCTGACACC
AGACCAACTGGTAATGGTAGCGACCGGCGCTCAGCTGGAATTCCGCCGATACTGACGGGCTCCAGGAGTC
GTCGCCACCAATCCCCATATGGAAACCGTCGATATTCAGCCATGTGCCTTCTTCCGCGTGCAGCAGATGG
CGATGGCTGGTTTCCATCAGTTGCTGTTGACTGTAGCGGCTGATGTTGAACTGGAAGTCGCCGCGCCACT
GGTGTGGGCCATAATTCAATTCGCGCGTCCCGCAGCGCAGACCGTTTTCGCTCGGGAAGACGTACGGGGT
ATACATGTCTGACAATGGCAGATCCCAGCGGTCAAAACAGGCGGCAGTAAGGCGGTCGGGATAGTTTTCT
TGCGGCCCTAATCCGAGCCAGTTTACCCGCTCTGCTACCTGCGCCAGCTGGCAGTTCAGGCCAATCCGCG
CCGGATGCGGTGTATCGCTCGCCACTTCAACATCAACGGTAATCGCCATTTGACCACTACCATCAATCCG
GTAGGTTTTCCGGCTGATAAATAAGGTTTTCCCCTGATGCTGCCACGCGTGAGCGGTCGTAATCAGCACC
GCATCAGCAAGTGTGTCT
