>Addgene plasmid #21709 | SA-betageo | addgene partial sequence | sequence record 27480 | 21709 with T7
CGGCCGCTCTAGCCTCGAGGCTAGAACTAGTGGATCCCCCGGGCTGCAGATCTGTAGGGCGCAGTAGTCC
AGGGTTTCCTTGATGATGTCATACTTATCCTGTCCCTTTTTTTTCCACAGCTCGCGGTTGAGGACAAACT
CTTCGCGGTCTTTCCAGTGGGGATCGACGGTATCGATAAGCTTGATGATCTGTGACATGGCGGATCCCGT
CGTTTTACAACGTCGTGACTGG
